>Addgene plasmid #60772 | pZS1[FruR-T,TreR-T] | depositor full sequence | sequence record 97754 | pZS1[FruR-T,TreR-T] sequence 6194 bps
TTAGCTACGGCTGAGCACGCCGCGGCGATAGAGATTACGTTTAATGCGCGTTAAACCAGGTTTTGGCTTA
CGCGGTTCGTCCAGGCTTGCCAGGACAATCTCCAGCACACGCTCTGCGACATCGCGGTGACGTTGAGCCA
CTGCCAGCACCGGACACTGTAAGAAGTCGAGCAGTTCGTTATCGCCAAAGGTGGCAATTGCCAGGTCAGA
AGGCAGTTTGCCGTCGCGACGCAGCGTGACATCCATCACTCCTTGCAACAACGCAAACGACGTTGTGAAC
AGCGCCTGCGGCATCGGATGCGTTTCCAGCCATTTTTCGAATAACTGGGCAGCCGCCTCCCGCTCATAGC
TGTTGGCATACAGGAAATGCACTTCGCGCGGATCATCTTTCCAGGCAGTACGGAAACCTTGTTCACGCAG
GAAGCTGACAGAAAGCTCCGGTAGCGCACCAAGATAAAGCACCGTCTCGGCGGGAAACTTACGTAACTCT
TCCGCCAGCATTTCGGCATCATCCTGATCGGCACCAACCACGCTGGTGAAGTGTTCACGATCGAGGGCGC
GGTCCAGCGCGACAATCGGGAACGGGTCGTTAGCCCAGCGTTGATAAAAAGGATGCTCAGGAGGCAACGA
CGTCGAAACAATAATGGCATCAACCTGACGCTGTAAAAGGTGCTCAATGCACCGCATTTCGTTGTCTGGC
TGATCTTCTGAGCAGGCAATCAGCAGTTGATAACCCCGTTGCCGCGCCTGGCGTTCAAGATAGTTAGCGA
TGCGGGTATAGCTGGTGTTCTCCAGATCGGGGATCACAAGACCAATAGAACGGCTACTTTTGCCCGCCAG
TTGTTGTGCCACGCGGTTGGGAATGTAATTGAGCTCCGCCATCGCCGCTTCCACTTTTTCCCGCGTTTTC
GCAGAAACGTGGCTGGCCTGGTTCACCACGTTGGAAACGGTCGCCGTAGAGACACCGGCATACTCTGCGA
CATCGTATAACGTTACTGGTTTCACATTCACCACCCTGAATTGACTCTCTTCCGGGCGCTATCATGCCAT
ACCGCGAAAGGTTTTGCACCATTCGATGGTGTCGCTAGCCTAAGAAACCATTATTATCATGACATTAACC
TATAAAAATAGGCGTATCACGAGGCCCTTTCGTCTTCACCTCGACAATTCGCGCGCGAAGGCGAAGCGGC
ATGCATTTACGTTGGTACCGACACCATCGAATGGCGCAAAACCTTTCGCGGTATGGCATGATAGCGCCCG
GAAGAGAGTCAATTCAGGGTGGTGAATGTGAAACCAGTAACGTTATACGATGTCGCAGAGTATGCCGGTG
TCTCTACGGCGACCGTTTCCAACGTGGTGAACCAGGCCAGCCACGTTTCTGCGAAAACGCGGGAAAAAGT
GGAAGCGGCGATGGCGGAGCTCAATTACATTCCCAACCGCGCCGCACAACAACTGGCGGGCAAACAGAGC
AAAGTGGTCGCCATCATTGTTACCCGTCTGGATTCGTTGTCAGAAAATCTCGCCGTTCAAACCATGCTGC
CAGCGTTCTATGAACAAGGTTACGACCCAATCATGATGGAAAGTCAGTTTTCCCCGCAATTAGTTGCCGA
ACATTTGGGAGTGCTGAAACGGCGTAATATCGACGGCGTAGTGCTGTTCGGTTTTACTGGCATAACAGAA
GAAATGTTAGCCCACTGGCAGTCATCGCTGGTTCTGCTGGCGCGTGACGCAAAAGGCTTTGCTTCGGTCT
GTTATGACGACGAAGGGGCAATCAAAATCCTGATGCAACGGCTGTATGACCAGGGGCATCGTAATATCAG
TTATCTCGGCGTGCCGCACAGTGACGTGACAACCGGTAAGCGACGTCACGAAGCCTACCTGGCGTTCTGC
AAAGCGCATAAACTGCATCCCGTTGCCGCCCTGCCAGGGCTTGCTATGAAGCAAGGCTATGAGAACGTTG
CAAAAGTGATTACGCCTGAAACTACCGCCTTACTGTGCGCAACCGACACGCTGGCACTTGGCGCAAGTAA
ATACCTGCAAGAGCAACGCATCGACACCTTGCAACTGGCGAGCGTCGGTAATACGCCGTTAATGAAATTC
CTCCATCCGGAGATCGTAACCGTAGATCCCGGTTACGCCGAAGCTGGACGCCAGGCGGCTTGCCAGTTGA
TCGCGCAGGTAACCGGGCGCAGCGAACCGCAACAAATCATCATCCCCGCCACCCTGTCCTGACCATGGGC
GCAACGCAATTAATGTAAGTTAGCGCGAATTGTCGAGGGAAATCATAAAAAATTTATTTGCTTTCAGGAA
AATTTTTCTGTATAATAGATTCATAAATTTGAGAGAAGAGTTTAAATATGGCTGGTTCTCGCAGAAAGAA
ACATATCCATGAAATCCCGCCCCGAATTCATATGTCTAGATAGCTGAGTAGCCTAGAGTGCGCGACAGGT
TTGATGACAAAAAATTAGCGCAAGAAGACAAAAATCACCTTGCGCTAATGCTCTGTTACAGGTCACTAAT
ACCATCTAAGTAGTTGATTCATAGTGACTGCATATGTTGTGTTTTACAGTATTATGTAGTCTGTTTTTTA
TGCAAAATCTAATTTAATATATTGATATTTATATCATTTTACGTTTCTCGTTCAGCTTTTTTATACTAAG
TTGGCATTATAAAAAAGCATTGCTTATCAATTTGTTGCAACGAACAGGTCACTATCAGTCAAAATAAAAT
CATTATTTGATTTCAATTTTGTCCCACTCCCCCTAGAGGCATCAAATAAAACGAAAGGCTCAGTCGAAAG
ACTGGGCCTTTCGTTTTATCTGTTGTTTGTCGGTGAACGCTCTCCTGAGTAGGACAAATCCGCCGCCCTA
GACCTAGGGTACGGGTTTTGCTGCCCGCAAACGGGCTGTTCTGGTGTTGCTAGTTTGTTATCAGAATCGC
AGATCCGGCTTCAGGTTTGCCGGCTGAAAGCGCTATTTCTTCCAGAATTGCCATGATTTTTTCCCCACGG
GAGGCGTCACTGGCTCCCGTGTTGTCGGCAGCTTTGATTCGATAAGCAGCATCGCCTGTTTCAGGCTGTC
TATGTGTGACTGTTGAGCTGTAACAAGTTGTCTCAGGTGTTCAATTTCATGTTCTAGTTGCTTTGTTTTA
CTGGTTTCACCTGTTCTATTAGGTGTTACATGCTGTTCATCTGTTACATTGTCGATCTGTTCATGGTGAA
CAGCTTTAAATGCACCAAAAACTCGTAAAAGCTCTGATGTATCTATCTTTTTTACACCGTTTTCATCTGT
GCATATGGACAGTTTTCCCTTTGATATCTAACGGTGAACAGTTGTTCTACTTTTGTTTGTTAGTCTTGAT
GCTTCACTGATAGATACAAGAGCCATAAGAACCTCAGATCCTTCCGTATTTAGCCAGTATGTTCTCTAGT
GTGGTTCGTTGTTTTTGCGTGAGCCATGAGAACGAACCATTGAGATCATGCTTACTTTGCATGTCACTCA
AAAATTTTGCCTCAAAACTGGTGAGCTGAATTTTTGCAGTTAAAGCATCGTGTAGTGTTTTTCTTAGTCC
GTTACGTAGGTAGGAATCTGATGTAATGGTTGTTGGTATTTTGTCACCATTCATTTTTATCTGGTTGTTC
TCAAGTTCGGTTACGAGATCCATTTGTCTATCTAGTTCAACTTGGAAAATCAACGTATCAGTCGGGCGGC
CTCGCTTATCAACCACCAATTTCATATTGCTGTAAGTGTTTAAATCTTTACTTATTGGTTTCAAAACCCA
TTGGTTAAGCCTTTTAAACTCATGGTAGTTATTTTCAAGCATTAACATGAACTTAAATTCATCAAGGCTA
ATCTCTATATTTGCCTTGTGAGTTTTCTTTTGTGTTAGTTCTTTTAATAACCACTCATAAATCCTCATAG
AGTATTTGTTTTCAAAAGACTTAACATGTTCCAGATTATATTTTATGAATTTTTTTAACTGGAAAAGATA
AGGCAATATCTCTTCACTAAAAACTAATTCTAATTTTTCGCTTGAGAACTTGGCATAGTTTGTCCACTGG
AAAATCTCAAAGCCTTTAACCAAAGGATTCCTGATTTCCACAGTTCTCGTCATCAGCTCTCTGGTTGCTT
TAGCTAATACACCATAAGCATTTTCCCTACTGATGTTCATCATCTGAGCGTATTGGTTATAAGTGAACGA
TACCGTCCGTTCTTTCCTTGTAGGGTTTTCAATCGTGGGGTTGAGTAGTGCCACACAGCATAAAATTAGC
TTGGTTTCATGCTCCGTTAAGTCATAGCGACTAATCGCTAGTTCATTTGCTTTGAAAACAACTAATTCAG
ACATACATCTCAATTGGTCTAGGTGATTTTAATCACTATACCAATTGAGATGGGCTAGTCAATGATAATT
ACTAGTCCTTTTCCTTTGAGTTGTGGGTATCTGTAAATTCTGCTAGACCTTTGCTGGAAAACTTGTAAAT
TCTGCTAGACCCTCTGTAAATTCCGCTAGACCTTTGTGTGTTTTTTTTGTTTATATTCAAGTGGTTATAA
TTTATAGAATAAAGAAAGAATAAAAAAAGATAAAAAGAATAGATCCCAGCCCTGTGTATAACTCACTACT
TTAGTCAGTTCCGCAGTATTACAAAAGGATGTCGCAAACGCTGTTTGCTCCTCTACAAAACAGACCTTAA
AACCCTAAAGGCTTAAGTAGCACCCTCGCAAGCTCGGGCAAATCGCTGAATATTCCTTTTGTCTCCGACC
ATCAGGCACCTGAGTCGCTGTCTTTTTCGTGACATTCAGTTCGCTGCGCTCACGGCTCTGGCAGTGAATG
GGGGTAAATGGCACTACAGGCGCCTTTTATGGATTCATGCAAGGAAACTACCCATAATACAAGAAAAGCC
CGTCACGGGCTTCTCAGGGCGTTTTATGGCGGGTCTGCTATGTGGTGCTATCTGACTTTTTGCTGTTCAG
CAGTTCCTGCCCTCTGATTTTCCAGTCTGACCACTTCGGATTATCCCGTGACAGGTCATTCAGACTGGCT
AATGCACCCAGTAAGGCAGCGGTATCATCAACAGGCTTACCCGTCTTACTGTCCCTAGTGCTTGGATTCT
CACCAATAAAAAACGCCCGGCGGCAACCGAGCGTTCTGAACAAATCCAGATGGAGTTCTGAGGTCATTAC
TGGATCTATCAACAGGAGTCCAAGCGAGCTCGTAAACTTGGTCTGACAGTTACCAATGCTTAATCAGTGA
GGCACCTATCTCAGCGATCTGTCTATTTCGTTCATCCATAGTTGCCTGACTCCCCGTCGTGTAGATAACT
ACGATACGGGAGGGCTTACCATCTGGCCCCAGTGCTGCAATGATACCGCGAGACCCACGCTCACCGGCTC
CAGATTTATCAGCAATAAACCAGCCAGCCGGAAGGGCCGAGCGCAGAAGTGGTCCTGCAACTTTATCCGC
CTCCATCCAGTCTATTAATTGTTGCCGGGAAGCTAGAGTAAGTAGTTCGCCAGTTAATAGTTTGCGCAAC
GTTGTTGCCATTGCTACAGGCATCGTGGTGTCACGCTCGTCGTTTGGTATGGCTTCATTCAGCTCCGGTT
CCCAACGATCAAGGCGAGTTACATGATCCCCCATGTTGTGCAAAAAAGCGGTTAGCTCCTTCGGTCCTCC
GATCGTTGTCAGAAGTAAGTTGGCCGCAGTGTTATCACTCATGGTTATGGCAGCACTGCATAATTCTCTT
ACTGTCATGCCATCCGTAAGATGCTTTTCTGTGACTGGTGAGTACTCAACCAAGTCATTCTGAGAATAGT
GTATGCGGCGACCGAGTTGCTCTTGCCCGGCGTCAATACGGGATAATACCGCGCCACATAGCAGAACTTT
AAAAGTGCTCATCATTGGAAAACGTTCTTCGGGGCGAAAACTCTCAAGGATCTTACCGCTGTTGAGATCC
AGTTCGATGTAACCCACTCGTGCACCCAACTGATCTTCAGCATCTTTTACTTTCACCAGCGTTTCTGGGT
GAGCAAAAACAGGAAGGCAAAATGCCGCAAAAAAGGGAATAAGGGCGACACGGAAATGTTGAATACTCAT
ACTCTTCCTTTTTCAATATTATTGAAGCATTTATCAGGGTTATTGTCTCATGAGCGGATACATATTTGAA
TGTATTTAGAAAAATAAACAAATAGGGGCTCGAG
Features (pLannotate 1.2.2; 12 found; start..end, strand, type, name):
      4..990     -  CDS            cra: CRA_ECOLI - Also known as fruC, fruR, shl. Experimental evidence at protein level: Swiss-Prot protein existence level 1. Global transcriptional regulator, which plays an important role in the regulation of carbon metabolism. Activates transcription of genes encoding biosynthetic and oxidative enzymes (involved in Krebs cycle, glyoxylate shunt and gluconeogenesis, such as ppsA and fbp). Represses genes involved in sugar catabolism, such as fruB, pfkA, pykF and adhE. Binds asymmetrically to the two half-sites of its operator. From Escherichia coli (strain K12).
   1006..1083    -  promoter       lacIq promoter: lacI (mutant); In the lacIq allele, a single base change in the promoter boosts expression of the lacI gene about 10-fold.
   1210..1287    +  promoter       lacI promoter: lacI
   1300..2229    +  CDS            treR: TRER_ECOLI - Experimental evidence at protein level: Swiss-Prot protein existence level 1. Repressor of the treBC operon. It is able to bind trehalose- 6-phosphate and trehalose. From Escherichia coli (strain K12).
   2283..2304    +  promoter       T5 promoter (fragment): bacteriophage T5 promoter for E. coli RNA polymerase, with embedded lac operator
   2507..2738    -  protein_bind   λ attP: attP; integrase from phage λ λ integrase
   2773..2859    +  terminator     rrnB T1 terminator: Escherichia coli rrnB; transcription terminator T1 from the E. coli rrnB gene
   3394..4344    -  CDS            Rep101: RepA protein needed for replication with the pSC101 origin; rep101
   4392..4614    -  rep_origin     pSC101 ori: low-copy replication origin that requires the Rep101 protein
   5106..5200    -  terminator     lambda t0 terminator: transcription terminator from phage lambda
   5230..6090    -  CDS            AmpR: β-lactamase; bla; confers resistance to ampicillin, carbenicillin, and related antibiotics
   6091..6182    -  promoter       AmpR promoter: bla
