[The description below was written by a language model from this plasmid's Addgene catalogue record and pLannotate feature annotations shown in this document.]
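Description:
pZS1[FruR-T,TreR-T] is a 6,194 bp low-copy bacterial expression plasmid for synthetic biology work in E. coli. It is built on a pZS-series backbone (listed as pZS5). Replication comes from the pSC101 origin together with its Rep101 (RepA) initiator protein, which keeps copy number low, and selection is by ampicillin through a β-lactamase gene with its own promoter, followed by the lambda t0 terminator.

The payload is a pair of divergently oriented cassettes, each constitutively expressing an engineered LacI/GalR-family chimeric repressor. FruR-T joins a LacI-derived DNA-binding domain carrying the "TAN" substitutions (Y17T, Q18A, R22N), which alter operator specificity, to the ligand-binding domain of FruR (Cra), with additional point mutations recorded as Q60S and T61S. TreR-T pairs the same TAN DNA-binding domain with the ligand-binding domain of the trehalose repressor TreR and carries V52A. The annotation places a lacIq promoter, a stronger variant of the lacI promoter, upstream of the FruR chimera on the reverse strand. The TreR chimera on the forward strand is annotated with a wild-type lacI promoter. This matches the backbone modification note (PI for TreR-T), although the purpose line describes both as PIq-driven. Downstream lie a T5 promoter fragment, a λ attP site and the rrnB T1 terminator; the record does not explain the role of the first two.

Because both repressors share one DNA-binding specificity but respond to different ligands, the plasmid serves as a regulator source for multi-input transcriptional logic gates. A promoter bearing the cognate operator, presumably supplied on a separate construct, should be derepressed only when both inducers are present.
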