Addgene plasmid #60772: pZS1[FruR-T,TreR-T]
Purpose: Contains PIq driving expression FruR-T, and PIq driving expression of TreR-T.
Depositing lab: Matthew Bennett. Depositing organization: Rice University. Publication: Modular, Multi-Input Transcriptional Logic Gating with Orthogonal LacI/GalR Family Chimeras. Shis DL, Hussain F, Meinhardt S, Swint-Kruse L, Bennett MR. ACS Synth Biol. 2014 Sep 19;3(9):645-51. doi: 10.1021/sb500262f. Epub 2014 Jul 28. PubMed 25035932.
Backbone
  Vector backbone: pZS5
  Backbone manufacturer: Expressys
  Backbone size w/o insert (bp): 4040
  Total vector size (bp): 6194
  Modifications to backbone: Insertion of a PIq driven orf for expression of FruR-T and a PI driven ORF for expression of TreR-T.
  Vector type: Bacterial Expression, Synthetic Biology
Growth in bacteria
  Bacterial resistance: Ampicillin, 100 μg/mL
  Growth temperature: 37°C
  Growth strain: DH10B
  Copy number: Low Copy
Gene/Insert 1
  Gene/Insert name: FruR-T (alt name: LLhF_Q60S, Y17T, Q18A, R22N)
  Species: Synthetic
  Insert size (bp): 1005
  Mutation: LacI/GalR repressor chimera. TAN DBD with FruR LBD. Contains point mutation Q60S, T61S
Gene/Insert 2
  Gene/Insert name: TreR-T (alt name: LLHT_V52A, Y17T, Q18A, R22N)
  Species: Synthetic
  Insert size (bp): 945
  Mutation: LacI/GalR repressor chimera. TAN DBD with TreR LBD. Contains point mutation V52A
Terms and licenses: Academic/Nonprofit Terms; Industry Terms: Not Available to Industry
How to cite: pZS1[FruR-T,TreR-T] was a gift from Matthew Bennett (Addgene plasmid # 60772 ; http://n2t.net/addgene:60772 ; RRID:Addgene_60772)
