>Addgene plasmid #60772 | pZS1[FruR-T,TreR-T] | addgene partial sequence | sequence record 112449 | AmpSeq-F 5'-ctcatgagcggatacatatttgaa-3'
TCGAGTTGCTACGGCTGAGCACGCCGCGGCGATAGAGATTACGTTTAATGCGCGTTAAACCAGGTTTTGG
CTTACGCGGTTCGTCCAGGCTTGCCAGGACAATCTCCAGCACACGCTCTGCGACATCGCGGTGACGTTGA
GCCACTGCCAGCACCGGACACTGTAAGAAGTCGAGCAGTTCGTTATCGCCAAAGGTGGCAATTGCCAGGT
CAGAAGGCAGTTTGCCGTCGCGACGCAGCGTGACATCCATCACTCCTTGCAACAACGCAAACGACGTTGT
GAACAGCGCCTGCGGCATCGGATGCGTTTCCAGCCATTTTTCGAATAACTGGGCAGCCGCCTCCCGCTCA
TAGCTGTTGGCATACAGGAAATGCACTTCGCGCGGATCATCTTTCCAGGCAGTACGGAAACCTTGTTCAC
GCAGGAAGCTGACAGAAAGCTCCGGTAGCGCACCAAGATAAAGCACCGTCTCGGCGGGAAACTTACGTAA
CTCTTCCGCCAGCATTTCGGCATCATCCTGATCGGCACCAACCACGCTGGTGAAGTGTTCACGATCGAGG
GCGCGGTCCAGCGCGACAATCGGGAACGGGTCGTTAGCCCAGCGTTGATAAAAAGGATGCTCAGGAGGCA
ACGACGTCGAAACAATAATGGCATCAACCTGACGCTGTAAAAGGTGCTCAATGCACCGCATTTCGTTGTC
TGGCTGATCTTCTGAGCAGGCAATCAGCAGTTGATAACCCCGTTGCCGCGCCTGGCGTTCAAGATAGTTA
GCGATGCGGGTATAGCTGGTGTTCTCCAGATCGGGGATCACAAGACCAATAGAACGCGAACTTTT
